Addgene plasmid #65568: PAS500 (TJF032)
Purpose: pETDuet-1 Containing WT FadD
Depositing lab: Pamela Silver. Depositing organization: Harvard Medical School. Publication: Enhancement of E. coli acyl-CoA synthetase FadD activity on medium chain fatty acids. Ford TJ, Way JC. PeerJ. 2015 Jun 30;3:e1040. doi: 10.7717/peerj.1040. eCollection 2015. PubMed 26157619.
Backbone
  Vector backbone: pETDuet-1
  Backbone manufacturer: Novagen
  Backbone size w/o insert (bp): 5420
  Total vector size (bp): 7084
  Vector type: Bacterial Expression
Growth in bacteria
  Bacterial resistance: Ampicillin, 100 μg/mL
  Growth temperature: 37°C
  Growth strain: Mach1
  Copy number: High Copy
Gene/Insert
  Gene/Insert name: FadD
  Species: E.coli
  Insert size (bp): 1686
  Promoter: T7 lacO
  Cloning method: Restriction Enzyme; 5′ cloning site NcoI (unknown if destroyed); 3′ cloning site HindIII (unknown if destroyed)
  Sequencing primers: 5′ ctcgatcccgcgaaattaatacg; 3′ CTTAAGCATTATGCGGCCGCAAG
Terms and licenses: Academic/Nonprofit Terms; Industry Terms: Not Available to Industry
How to cite: PAS500 (TJF032) was a gift from Pamela Silver (Addgene plasmid # 65568 ; http://n2t.net/addgene:65568 ; RRID:Addgene_65568)
