[The description below was written by a language model from this plasmid's Addgene catalogue record.]
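Description:
PAS500 (TJF032) is a bacterial expression plasmid built on the Novagen pETDuet-1 backbone and carrying the wild-type Escherichia coli fadD gene. pETDuet-1 is a dual-cassette T7 expression vector designed for co-expression of two open reading frames from separate multiple cloning sites. Here only one insert is recorded, a 1,686 bp FadD coding sequence placed between the NcoI and HindIII sites, which corresponds to the first cloning region of the backbone. The record does not say whether these sites survived cloning, and it lists no epitope or purification tags. The complete plasmid is about 7.1 kb, is maintained in E. coli under ampicillin selection, and is listed as high copy.

Expression is driven by a T7 promoter combined with a lac operator (T7 lacO). Transcription therefore requires a host that supplies T7 RNA polymerase, such as a DE3 lysogen, and it is held in check by Lac repressor until an inducer such as IPTG is added. The strain listed for propagation is a cloning strain rather than an expression host, so the plasmid would normally be moved into a T7-competent strain for protein production.

FadD is the E. coli acyl-CoA synthetase that activates free fatty acids to their CoA thioesters. The associated study concerned improving FadD activity on medium-chain fatty acids, so this wild-type construct most plausibly serves as the reference or parental control against which engineered variants are compared, though the record itself states only that it contains wild-type FadD. No feature table was supplied, so further details of the backbone elements cannot be confirmed from the record.
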