>Addgene plasmid #65568 | PAS500 (TJF032) | depositor partial sequence | sequence record 111320 | FadD gene insert
TTGAAGAAGGTTTGGCTTAACCGTTATCCCGCGGACGTTCCGACGGAGATCAACCCTGACCGTTATCAAT
CTCTGGTAGATATGTTTGAGCAGTCGGTCGCGCGCTACGCCGATCAACCTGCGTTTGTGAATATGGGGGA
GGTAATGACCTTCCGCAAGCTGGAAGAACGCAGTCGCGCGTTTGCCGCTTATTTGCAACAAGGGTTGGGG
CTGAAGAAAGGCGATCGCGTTGCGTTGATGATGCCTAATTTATTGCAATATCCGGTGGCGCTGTTTGGCA
TTTTGCGTGCCGGGATGATCGTCGTAAACGTTAACCCGTTGTATACCCCGCGTGAGCTAGAGCATCAGCT
TAACGATAGCGGCGCATCGGCGATTGTTATCGTGTCTAACTTTGCTCACACACTGGAAAAAGTGGTTGAT
AAAACCGCCGTTCAGCACGTAATTCTGACCCGTATGGGCGATCAGCTATCTACGGCAAAAGGCACGGTAG
TCAATTTCGTTGTTAAATACATCAAGCGTTTGGTGCCGAAATACCATCTGCCAGATGCCATTTCATTTCG
TAGCGCACTGCATAACGGCTACCGGATGCAGTACGTCAAACCCGAACTGGTGCCGGAAGATTTAGCTTTT
CTGCAATACACCGGCGGCACCACTGGTGTGGCGAAAGGCGCGATGCTGACTCACCGCAATATGCTGGCGA
ACCTGGAACAGGTTAACGCGACCTATGGTCCGCTGTTGCATCCGGGCAAAGAGCTGGTGGTGACGGCGCT
GCCGCTGTATCACATTTTTGCCCTGACCATTAACTGCCTGCTGTTTATCGAACTGGGTGGGCAGAACCTG
CTTATCACTAACCCGCGCGATATTCCAGGGTTGGTAAAAGAGTTAGCGAAATATCCGTTTACCGCTATCA
CGGGCGTTAACACCTTGTTCAATGCGTTGCTGAACAATAAAGAGTTCCAGCAGCTGGATTTCTCCAGTCT
GCATCTTTCCGCAGGCGGAGGGATGCCAGTGCAGCAAGTGGTGGCAGAGCGTTGGGTGAAACTGACAGGA
CAGTATCTGCTGGAAGGCTATGGCCTTACCGAGTGTGCGCCGCTGGTCAGCGTTAACCCATATGATATTG
ATTATCATAGTGGAAGCATCGGTTTGCCGGTGCCGTCGACGGAAGCCAAACTGGTGGATGATGATGATAA
TGAAGTACCACCGGGTCAACCGGGTGAGCTTTGTGTCAAAGGGCCGCAGGTGATGCTGGGTTACTGGCAG
CGTCCGGATGCTACAGATGAGATCATCAAAAATGGCTGGTTACACACCGGCGACATCGCGGTGATGGATG
AAGAAGGATTCCTGCGCATTGTCGATCGTAAAAAAGACATGATTCTGGTTTCCGGTTTTAACGTCTATCC
CAACGAGATTGAAGATGTCGTCATGCAGCATCCCGGCGTACAGGAAGTCGCGGCTGTTGGCGTACCTTCC
GGCTCCAGTGGTGAAGCGGTGAAAATCTTCGTAGTGAAAAAAGATCCATCGCTTACCGAAGAGTCACTGG
TGACCTTTTGCCGCCGTCAGCTCACGGGCTACAAAGTACCGAAGCTGGTGGAGTTTCGTGATGAGTTACC
GAAATCTAACGTCGGAAAAATTTTGCGACGAGAATTACGTGACGAAGCGCGCGGCAAAGTGGACAATAAA
GCCTGA
