>Addgene plasmid #65568 | PAS500 (TJF032) | addgene partial sequence | sequence record 114880 | pBRrevBam 5'-GGTGATGTCGGCGATATAGG-3'
CCGGCCACGATGCGTCCGGCGTAGAGGATCGAGATCGATCTCGATCCCGCGAAATTAATACGACTCACTA
TAGGGGAATTGTGAGCGGATAACAATTCCCCTCTAGAAATAATTTTGTTTAACTTTAAGAAGGAGATATA
CCATGGCATTGAAGAAGGTTTGGCTTAACCGTTATCCCGCGGACGTTCCGACGGAGATCAACCCTGACCG
TTATCAATCTCTGGTAGATATGTTTGAGCAGTCGGTCGCGCGCTACGCCGATCAACCTGCGTTTGTGAAT
ATGGGGGAGGTAATGACCTTCCGCAAGCTGGAAGAACGCAGTCGCGCGTTTGCCGCTTATTTGCAACAAG
GGTTGGGGCTGAAGAAAGGCGATCGCGTTGCGTTGATGATGCCTAATTTATTGCAATATCCGGTGGCGCT
GTTTGGCATTTTGCGTGCCGGGATGATCGTCGTAAACGTTAACCCGTTGTATACCCCGCGTGAGCTTGAG
CATCAGCTTAACGATAGCGGCGCATCGGCGATTGTTATCGTGTCTAACTTTGCTCACACACTGGAAAAAG
TGGTTGATAAAACCGCCGTTCAGCACGTAATTCTGACCCGTATGGGCGATCAGCTATCTACGGCAAAAGG
CACGGTAGTCAATTTCGTTGTTAAATACATCAAGCGTTTGGTGCCGAAATACCATCTGCCAGATGCCATT
TCATTTCGTAGCGCACTGCATAACGGCTACCGGATGCAGTACGTCAAACCCGAACTGGTGCCGGAAGATT
TAGCTTTTCTGCAATACACCGGCGGCACCACTGGTGTGGCGAAAGGCGCGATGCTGACTCACCGCAATAT
GCTGGCGAACCTGGAACAGGTTAACGCGACCTATGGTCCGCTGTTGCATCCGGGCAAAGAACTGGTGGTG
ACGGCGCTGCCCCTGTATCACATTTTTGCCCTGACCATTAACTGCCTGCTGTTTATCGAACTGGGG
