>Addgene plasmid #65568 | PAS500 (TJF032) | addgene partial sequence | sequence record 121262 | T7term 5'-GCTAGTTATTGCTCAGCGG-3'
CNGGTATAGCTGCGCTGTAGACGAGTCCATGTGCTGGCGTTCAAATTTCGCAGCAGCGGTTTCTTTACCA
GACTCGAGGGTACCGACGTCAGCGATCGCGTGGCCGGCCGATATCCAATTGAGATCTGCCATATGTATAT
CTCCTTCTTATACTTAACTAATATACTAAGATGGGGAATTGTTATCCGCTCACAATTCCCCTATAGTGAG
TCGTATTAATTTCGATTATGCGGCCGTGTACAATACGATTACTTTCTGTTCGACTTAAGCATTATGCGGC
CGCAAGCTTGGATCCTCATTCATTCAGTGATGATGATGGTGATGAGAAGAACCTCAGGCTTTATTGTCCA
CTTTGCCGCGCGCTTCGTCACGTAATTCTCGTCGCAAAATTTTTCCGACGTTAGATTTCGGTAACTCATC
ACGAAACTCCACCAGCTTCGGTACTTTGTAGCCCGTGAGCTGACGGCGGCAAAAGGTCACCAGTGACTCT
TCGGTAAGCGATGGATCTTTTTTCACTACGAAGATTTTCACCGCTTCACCACTGGAGCCGGAAGGTACGC
CAACAGCCGCGACTTCCTGTACGCCAGGATGCTGCATGACGACATCTTCAATCTCGTTGGGATAGACGTT
AAAACCGGAAACCAGAATCATGTCTTTTTTACGATCGACAATGCGCAGGAACCCTTCTTCATCCATCACC
GCGATGTCGCCGGTGTGTAACCAGCCATTTTTGATGATCTCATCTGTAGCATCCGGACGCTGCCAGTAAC
CCAGCATCACCTGCGGTCCTTTGACACAAAGCTCACCCGGTTGACCCGGTGGTACTTCATTATCATCATC
ATCCACCAGTTTGGCTTCCGTCGACGGCACCGGCAAACCGATGCTACCACTATGATAATCAATATCATAT
GGGTTAACGCTGA
