>Addgene plasmid #65568 | PAS500 (TJF032) | addgene partial sequence | sequence record 121263 | T7term 5'-GCTAGTTATTGCTCAGCGG-3'
CNGGTATAGCTGCGCTGTAGACGAGTCCATGTGCTGGCGTTCAAATTTCGCAGCAGCGGTTTCTTTACCA
GACTCGAGGGTACCGACGTCAGCGATCGCGTGGCCGGCCGATATCCAATTGAGATCTGCCATATGTATAT
CTCCTTCTTATACTTAACTAATATACTAAGATGGGGAATTGTTATCCGCTCACAATTCCCCTATAGTGAG
TCGTATTAATTTCGATTATGCGGCCGTGTACAATACGATTACTTTCTGTTCGACTTAAGCATTATGCGGC
CGCAAGCTTGGATCCTCATTCATTCAGTGATGATGATGGTGATGAGAAGAACCTCAGGCTTTATTGTCCA
CTTTGCCGCGCGCTTCGTCACGTAATTCTCGTCGCAAAATTTTTCCGACGTTAGATTTCGGTAACTCATC
ACGAAACTCCACCAGCTTCGGTACTTTGTAGCCCGTGAGCTGACGGCGGCAAAAGGTCACCAGTGACTCT
TCGGTAAGCGATGGATCTTTTTTCACTACGAAGATTTTCACCGCTTCACCACTGGAGCCGGAAGGTACGC
CAACAGCCGCGACTTCCTGTACGCCAGGATGCTGCATGACGACATCTTCAATCTCGTTGGGATAGACGTT
AAAACCGGAAACCAGAATCATGTCTTTTTTACGATCGACAATGCGCAGGAACCCTTCTTCATCCATCACC
GCGATGTCGCCGGTGTGTAACCAGCCATTTTTGATGATCTCATCTGTAGCATCCGGACGCTGCCAGTAAC
CCAGCATCACCTGCGGTCCTTTGACACAAAGCTCACCCGGTTGACCCGGTGGTACTTCATTATCATCATC
ATCCACCAGTTTGGCTTCCGTCGACGGCACCGGCAAACCGATGCTACCACTATGATAATCAATATCATAT
GGGTTAACGCTGACCAGCGGCGCACACTCGGTAAGGCCATAGCCTTCCAGCAGATACTGTCCTGTCAGTT
TCACCCAACGCTCTGCCACCACTTGCTGCACTGGCATCCCTCCGCCTGCGGAAAGATGCAAACTGGAGAA
ATCCAGCTGCTGGAACTCTTT
